>Addgene plasmid #161878 | pDest-623 (attR4-attR3) | addgene full sequence | sequence record 327081 | Addgene NGS Result
AGCTTGTCGAGAAGTACTAGAGGATCATAATCAGCCATACCACATTTGTAGAGGTTTTACTTGCTTTAAA
AAACCTCCCACACCTCCCCCTGAACCTGAAACATAAAATGAATGCAATTGTTGTTGTTAACTTGTTTATT
GCAGCTTATAATGGTTACAAATAAAGCAATAGCATCACAAATTTCACAAATAAAGCATTTTTTTCACTGC
ATTCTAGTTGTGGTTTGTCCAAACTCATCAATGTATCTTATCATGTCTGGATCTGATCACTGCTTGAGCC
TAGGAGATCCGAACCAGATAAGTGAAATCTAGTTCCAAACTATTTTGTCATTTTTAATTTTCGTATTAGC
TTACGACGCTACACCCAGTTCCCATCTATTTTGTCACTCTTCCCTAAATAATCCTTAAAAACTCCATTTC
CACCCCTCCCAGTTCCCAACTATTTTGTCCGCCCACAGCGGGGCATTTTTCTTCCTGTTATGTTTTTAAT
CAAACATCCTGCCAACTCCATGTGACAAACCGTCATCTTCGGCTACTTTTTCTCTGTCACAGAATGAAAA
TTTTTCTGTCATCTCTTCGTTATTAATGTTTGTAATTGACTGAATATCAACGCTTATTTGCAGCCTGAAT
GGCGAATGGG
[124 nt withheld, positions 641-764]
C
[91 nt withheld, positions 766-856]
A
[49 nt withheld, positions 858-906]
CCTTTGACGTTGGAGTCCACGTTCTT
[37 nt withheld, positions 933-969]
ACCCTATCTCGGTCTATTCTTTTGATTTATAAGGGATTTTGCCGATTTCGGCCTATTGGTTAAAAAATGA
GCTGATTTAACAAAAATTTAACGCGAATTTTAACAAAATATTAACGCTTACAATTTAGGTGGCACTTTTC
GGGGAAATGTGCGCGGAACCCCTATTTGTTTATTTTTCTAAATACATTCAAATATGTATCCGCTCATGAG
ACAATAACCCTGATAAATGCTTCAATAATATTGAAAAAGGAAGAGTATGAGTATTCAACATTTCCGTGTC
GCCCTTATTCCCTTTTTTGCGGCATTTTGCCTTCCTGTTTTTGCTCACCCAGAAACGCTGGTGAAAGTAA
AAGATGCTGAAGATCAGTTGGGTGCACGAGTGGGTTACATCGAACTGGATCTCAACAGCGGTAAGATCCT
TGAGAGTTTTCGCCCCGAAGAACGTTTTCCAATGATGAGCACTTTTAAAGTTCTGCTATGTGGCGCGGTA
TTATCCCGTATTGACGCCGGGCAAGAGCAACTCGGTCGCCGCATACACTATTCTCAGAATGACTTGGTTG
AGTACTCACCAGTCACAGAAAAGCATCTTACGGATGGCATGACAGTAAGAGAATTATGCAGTGCTGCCAT
AACCATGAGTGATAACACTGCGGCCAACTTACTTCTGACAACGATCGGAGGACCGAAGGAGCTAACCGCT
TTTTTGCACAACATGGGGGATCATGTAACTCGCCTTGATCGTTGGGAACCGGAGCTGAATGAAGCCATAC
CAAACGACGAGCGTGACACCACGATGCCTGTAGCAATGGCAACAACGTTGCGCAAACTATTAACTGGCGA
ACTACTTACTCTAGCTTCCCGGCAACAATTAATAGACTGGATGGAGGCGGATAAAGTTGCAGGACCACTT
CTGCGCTCGGCCCTTCCGGCTGGCTGGTTTATTGCTGATAAATCTGGAGCCGGTGAGCGTGGGTCTCGCG
GTATCATTGCAGCACTGGGGCCAGATGGTAAGCCCTCCCGTATCGTAGTTATCTACACGACGGGGAGTCA
GGCAACTATGGATGAACGAAATAGACAGATCGCTGAGATAGGTGCCTCACTGATTAAGCATTGGTAACTG
TCAGACCAAGTTTACTCATATATACTTTAGATTGATTTAAAACTTCATTTTTAATTTAAAAGGATCTAGG
TGAAGATCCTTTTTGATAATCTCATGACCAAAATCCCTTAACGTGAGTTTTCGTTCCACTGAGCGTCAGA
CCCCGTAGAAAAGATCAAAGGATCTTCTTGAGATCCTTTTTTTCTGCGCGTAATCTGCTGCTTGCAAACA
AAAAAACCACCGCTACCAGCGGTGGTTTGTTTGCCGGATCAAGAGCTACCAACTCTTTTTCCGAAGGTAA
CTGGCTTCAGCAGAGCGCAGATACCAAATACTGTTCTTCTAGTGTAGCCGTAGTTAGGCCACCACTTCAA
GAACTCTGTAGCACCGCCTACATACCTCGCTCTGCTAATCCTGTTACCAGTGGCTGCTGCCAGTGGCGAT
AAGTCGTGTCTTACCGGGTTGGACTCAAGACGATAGTTACCGGATAAGGCGCAGCGGTCGGGCTGAACGG
GGGGTTCGTGCACACAGCCCAGCTTGGAGCGAACGACCTACACCGAACTGAGATACCTACAGCGTGAGCT
ATGAGAAAGCGCCACGCTTCCCGAAGGGAGAAAGGCGGACAGGTATCCGGTAAGCGGCAGGGTCGGAACA
GGAGAGCGCACGAGGGAGCTTCCAGGGGGAAACGCCTGGTATCTTTATAGTCCTGTCGGGTTTCGCCACC
TCTGACTTGAGCGTCGATTTTTGTGATGCTCGTCAGGGGGGCGGAGCCTATGGAAAAACGCCAGCAACGC
GGCCTTTTTACGGTTCCTGGCCTTTTGCTGGCCTTTTGCTCACATGTTCTTTCCTGCGTTATCCCCTGAT
TCTGTGGATAACCGTATTACCGCCTTTGAGTGAGCTGATACCGCTCGCCGCAGCCGAACGACCGAGCGCA
GCGAGTCAGTGAGCGAGGAAGCGGAAGAGCGCCTGATGCGGTATTTTCTCCTTACGCATCTGTGCGGTAT
TTCACACCGCATAGACCAGCCGCGTAACCTGGCAAAATCGGTTACGGTTGAGTAATAAATGGATGCCCTG
CGTAAGCGGGTGTGGGCGGACAATAAAGTCTTAAACTGAACAAAATAGATCTAAACTATGACAATAAAGT
CTTAAACTAGACAGAATAGTTGTAAACTGAAATCAGTCCAGTTATGCTGTGAAAAAGCATACTGGACTTT
TGTTATGGCTAAAGCAAACTCTTCATTTTCTGAAGTGCAAATTGCCCGTCGTATTAAAGAGGGGCGTGGC
CAAGGGCATGGTAAAGACTATATTCGCGGCGTTGTGACAATTTACCGAACAACTCCGCGGCCGGGAAGCC
GATCTCGGCTTGAACGAATTGTTAGGTGGCGGTACTTGGGTCGATATCAAAGTGCATCACTTCTTCCCGT
ATGCCCAACTTTGTATAGAGAGCCACTGCGGGATCGTCACCGTAATCTGCTTGCACGTAGATCACATAAG
CACCAAGCGCGTTGGCCTCATGCTTGAGGAGATTGATGAGCGCGGTGGCAATGCCCTGCCTCCGGTGCTC
GCCGGAGACTGCGAGATCATAGATATAGATCTCACTACGCGGCTGCTCAAACTTGGGCAGAACGTAAGCC
GCGAGAGCGCCAACAACCGCTTCTTGGTCGAAGGCAGCAAGCGCGATGAATGTCTTACTACGGAGCAAGT
TCCCGAGGTAATCGGAGTCCGGCTGATGTTGGGAGTAGGTGGCTACGTCTCCGAACTCACGACCGAAAAG
ATCAAGAGCAGCCCGCATGGATTTGACTTGGTCAGGGCCGAGCCTACATGTGCGAATGATGCCCATACTT
GAGCCACCTAACTTTGTTTTAGGGCGACTGCCCTGCTGCGTAACATCGTTGCTGCTCCATAACATCAAAC
ATCGACCCACGGCGTAACGCGCTTGCTGCTTGGATGCCCGAGGCATAGACTGTACAAAAAAACAGTCATA
ACAAGCCATGAAAACCGCCACTGCGCCGTTACCACCGCTGCGTTCGGTCAAGGTTCTGGACCAGTTGCGT
GAGCGCATACGCTACTTGCATTACAGTTTACGAACCGAACAGGCTTATGTCAACTGGGTTCGTGCCTTCA
TCCGTTTCCACGGTGTGCGTCACCCGGCAACCTTGGGCAGCAGCGAAGTCGAGGCATTTCTGTCCTGGCT
GGCGAACGAGCGCAAGGTTTCGGTCTCCACGCATCGTCAGGCATTGGCGGCCTTGCTGTTCTTCTACGGC
AAGGTGCTGTGCACGGATCTACCATGGGATCCTCGATCAACTTTGTATAGAAAAGTTGAACGAGAAACGT
AAAATGATATAAATATCAATATATTAAATTAGATTTTGCATAAAAAACAGACTACATAATACTGTAAAAC
ACAACATATCCAGTCACTATGGTCGACCTGCAGACTGGCTGTGTATAAGGGAGCCTGACATTTATATTCC
CCAGAACATCAGGTTAATGGCGTTTTTGATGTCATTTTCGCGGTGGCTGAGATCAGCCACTTCTTCCCCG
ATAACGGAGACCGGCACACTGGCCATATCGGTGGTCATCATGCGCCAGCTTTCATCCCCGATATGCACCA
CCGGGTAAAGTTCACGGGGGACTTTATCTGACAGCAGACGTGCACTGGCCAGGGGGATCACCATCCGTCG
CCCGGGCGTGTCAATAATATCACTCTGTACATCCACAAACAGACGATAACGGCTCTCTCTTTTATAGGTG
TAAACCTTAAACTGCATTTCACCAGCCCCTGTTCTCGTCGGCAAAAGAGCCGTTCATTTCAATAAACCGG
GCGACCTCAGCCATCCCTTCCTGATTTTCCGCTTTCCAGCGTTCGGCACGCAGACGACGGGCTTCATTCT
GCATGGTTGTGCTTACCGAACCGGAGATATTGACATCATATATGCCTTGAGCAACTGATAGCTGTCGCTG
TCAACTGTCACTGTAATACGCTGCTTCATAGCATACCTCTTTTTGACATACTTCGGGTATACATATCAGT
ATATATTCTTATACCGCAAAAATCAGCGCGCAAATACGCATACTGTTATCTGGCTTTTAGTAAGCCGGAT
CCTCTAGATTACGCCCCGCCTGCCACTCATCGCAGTACTGTTGTAATTCATTAAGCATTCTGCCGACATG
GAAGCCATCACAAACGGCATGATGAACCTGAATCGCCAGCGGCATCAGCACCTTGTCGCCTTGCGTATAA
TATTTGCCCATGGTGAAAACGGGGGCGAAGAAGTTGTCCATATTGGCCACGTTTAAATCAAAACTGGTGA
AACTCACCCAGGGATTGGCTGAGACGAAAAACATATTCTCAATAAACCCTTTAGGGAAATAGGCCAGGTT
TTCACCGTAACACGCCACATCTTGCGAATATATGTGTAGAAACTGCCGGAAATCGTCGTGGTATTCACTC
CAGAGCGATGAAAACGTTTCAGTTTGCTCATGGAAAACGGTGTAACAAGGGTGAACACTATCCCATATCA
CCAGCTCACCGTCTTTCATTGCCATACGGAATTCCGGATGAGCATTCATCAGGCGGGCAAGAATGTGAAT
AAAGGCCGGATAAAACTTGTGCTTATTTTTCTTTACGGTCTTTAAAAAGGCCGTAATATCCAGCTGAACG
GTCTGGTTATAGGTACATTGAGCAACTGACTGAAATGCCTCAAAATGTTCTTTACGATGCCATTGGGATA
TATCAACGGTGGTATATCCAGTGATTTTTTTCTCCATTTTAGCTTCCTTAGCTCCTGAAAATCTCGACGG
ATCCTAACTCAAAATCCACACATTATACGAGCCGGAAGCATAAAGTGTAAAGCCTGGGGTGCCTAATGCG
GCCGCCATAGTGACTGGATATGTTGTGTTTTACAGTATTATGTAGTCTGTTTTTTATGCAAAATCTAATT
TAATATATTGATATTTATATCATTTTACGTTTCTCGTTCAACTTTATTATACATAGTTGATCGAGCTAGC
A
Features (pLannotate 1.2.2; 21 found; start..end, strand, type, name):
     23..106     +  CDS            large T antigen (fragment): large T antigen from SV40 (simian virus 40)
    129..263     +  polyA_signal   SV40 poly(A) signal: SV40 polyadenylation signal
    292..457     -  mobile_element Tn7L: mini-Tn7 element (left end of the Tn7 transposon) Tn7
    620..636     +  CDS            lacZα (fragment): LacZα fragment of β-galactosidase; lacZ fragment
    641..1095    +  rep_origin     f1 ori (sequence partly withheld): f1 bacteriophage origin of replication; arrow indicates direction of (+) strand synthesis
   1121..1225    +  promoter       AmpR promoter: bla
   1226..2086    +  CDS            AmpR: β-lactamase; bla; confers resistance to ampicillin, carbenicillin, and related antibiotics
   2257..2845    +  rep_origin     ori: high-copy-number ColE1/pMB1/pBR322/pUC origin of replication
   3031..3082    -  misc_feature   bom (fragment): basis of mobility region from pBR322
   3150..3374    -  mobile_element Tn7R: mini-Tn7 element (right end of the Tn7 transposon) Tn7
   3441..3974    -  CDS            GmR: gentamycin acetyltransferase; aacC1; confers resistance to gentamycin
   4144..4172    -  promoter       Pc promoter: intI1 (promoter lies within the coding sequence); class 1 integron promoter
   4150..4347    -  CDS            YPR2_ECOLX (fragment): Protein predicted: Swiss-Prot protein existence level 4. From Escherichia coli.
   4367..4387    +  protein_bind   attB4: mutant version of attB; core recombination site for the Gateway® BP reaction BP Clonase™
   4371..4490    +  protein_bind   attR1: mutant version of attR; recombination site for the Gateway® LR reaction LR Clonase™
   4531..4836    -  CDS            ccdB: CcdB, a bacterial toxin that poisons DNA gyrase; ccdB; Plasmids containing the ccdB gene cannot be propagated in standard E. coli strains.
   4841..4999    -  CDS            ccdA (fragment): CCDA_ECO57 - Also known as H, letA. Experimental evidence at protein level: Swiss-Prot protein existence level 1. Antitoxin component of a type II toxin-antitoxin (TA) system which inhibits the post-segregational killing (PSK) of plasmid-free cells, also referred to as a plasmid addiction system. Binds to and blocks the activity of CcdB; will also remove bound CcdB protein from the CcdB-GyrA complex by forming a CcdA-CcdB complex, a process termed rejuvenation. Functions as a transcriptional corepressor for the ccdAB operon, repression also requires CcdB (By similarity). From Escherichia coli
   5156..5836    -  CDS            CmR: chloramphenicol acetyltransferase confers resistance to chloramphenicol
   5837..5866    -  promoter       cat promoter (fragment): promoter of the E. coli cat gene encoding chloramphenicol acetyltransferase
   5890..5920    -  promoter       lac UV5 promoter: E. coli lac promoter with an "up" mutation
   5945..6068    -  protein_bind   attR3: mutant version of attR; recombination site for the Gateway® LR reaction LR Clonase™
