[The description below was written by a language model from this plasmid's Addgene catalogue record and pLannotate feature annotations shown in this document.]
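Description:
pDest-623 (attR4-attR3) is an empty Multisite Gateway destination vector built on the pFastBac1 backbone, intended for producing recombinant baculoviruses that express several proteins at once in insect cells through the Bac-to-Bac system. In E. coli it replicates from a high-copy ColE1/pUC-type origin, also carries an f1 origin, and is selected with ampicillin (bla) together with chloramphenicol. Because it contains the gyrase-poisoning ccdB gene, it has to be maintained in a ccdB-tolerant strain, which the record lists as DB3.1.

The Gateway cassette lies between the two recombination sites. The automated annotation labels one end as attR1 overlapping an attB4 core, which fits the attR4 site named in the construct title, and labels the other end attR3. Between them are ccdB, a ccdA fragment, and a chloramphenicol acetyltransferase gene with cat and lac UV5 promoter elements. In an LR reaction this cassette is replaced by entry-clone DNA, so loss of ccdB provides counterselection for recombinants.

The cassette, a gentamicin resistance gene driven by the Pc integron promoter, and an SV40 polyadenylation signal all sit between the Tn7R and Tn7L ends. This mini-Tn7 unit can be transposed into a bacmid in a suitable E. coli host, and the bacmid is then used to generate virus.

No polyhedrin or other insect-active promoter appears in the feature table. This suggests that promoters are supplied with the incoming expression cassettes, although the record does not say so. No insert is present, and the vector is used for combinatorial assembly of multi-gene baculovirus expression clones.
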