Addgene plasmid #161878: pDest-623 (attR4-attR3)
Purpose: (Empty Backbone) Multisite Gateway (attR4-attR3) vector for expression of multiple proteins using the Bac-to-Bac insect cell system
Depositing lab: Dominic Esposito. Depositing organization: National Cancer Institute (NCI). Publication: Combinatorial assembly of clone libraries using site-specific recombination. Wall VE, Garvey LA, Mehalko JL, Procter LV, Esposito D. Methods Mol Biol. 2014;1116:193-208. doi: 10.1007/978-1-62703-764-8_14. PubMed 24395366.
Backbone
  Vector backbone: pFastBac1
  Vector type: Insect Expression
Growth in bacteria
  Bacterial resistance: Chloramphenicol and Ampicillin, 25 & 100 μg/mL
  Growth temperature: 37°C
  Growth strain: DB3.1
  Copy number: High Copy
Gene/Insert
  Gene/Insert name: None
Terms and licenses: Academic/Nonprofit Terms; Industry Terms: Not Available to Industry
How to cite: pDest-623 (attR4-attR3) was a gift from Dominic Esposito (Addgene plasmid # 161878 ; http://n2t.net/addgene:161878 ; RRID:Addgene_161878)
